>Addgene plasmid #143749 | TFORF1047 | addgene full sequence | sequence record 389037 | Addgene NGS Result
TTAATGTAGTCTTATGCAATACTCTTGTAGTCTTGCAACATGGTAACGATGAGTTAGCAACATGCCTTAC
AAGGAGAGAAAAAGCACCGTGCATGCCGATTGGTGGAAGTAAGGTGGTACGATCGTGCCTTATTAGGAAG
GCAACAGACGGGTCTGACATGGATTGGACGAACCACTGAATTGCCGCATTGCAGAGATATTGTATTTAAG
TGCCTAGCTCGATACATAAACGGGTCTCTCTGGTTAGACCAGATCTGAGCCTGGGAGCTCTCTGGCTAAC
TAGGGAACCCACTGCTTAAGCCTCAATAAAGCTTGCCTTGAGTGCTTCAAGTAGTGTGTGCCCGTCTGTT
GTGTGACTCTGGTAACTAGAGATCCCTCAGACCCTTTTAGTCAGTGTGGAAAATCTCTAGCAGTGGCGCC
CGAACAGGGACTTGAAAGCGAAAGGGAAACCAGAGGAGCTCTCTCGACGCAGGACTCGGCTTGCTGAAGC
GCGCACGGCAAGAGGCGAGGGGCGGCGACTGGTGAGTACGCCAAAAATTTTGACTAGCGGAGGCTAGAAG
GAGAGAGATGGGTGCGAGAGCGTCAGTATTAAGCGGGGGAGAATTAGATCGCGATGGGAAAAAATTCGGT
TAAGGCCAGGGGGAAAGAAAAAATATAAATTAAAACATATAGTATGGGCAAGCAGGGAGCTAGAACGATT
CGCAGTTAATCCTGGCCTGTTAGAAACATCAGAAGGCTGTAGACAAATACTGGGACAGCTACAACCATCC
CTTCAGACAGGATCAGAAGAACTTAGATCATTATATAATACAGTAGCAACCCTCTATTGTGTGCATCAAA
GGATAGAGATAAAAGACACCAAGGAAGCTTTAGACAAGATAGAGGAAGAGCAAAACAAAAGTAAGACCAC
CGCACAGCAAGCGGCCGCTGATCTTCAGACCTGGAGGAGGAGATATGAGGGACAATTGGAGAAGTGAATT
ATATAAATATAAAGTAGTAAAAATTGAACCATTAGGAGTAGCACCCACCAAGGCAAAGAGAAGAGTGGTG
CAGAGAGAAAAAAGAGCAGTGGGAATAGGAGCTTTGTTCCTTGGGTTCTTGGGAGCAGCAGGAAGCACTA
TGGGCGCAGCGTCAATGACGCTGACGGTACAGGCCAGACAATTATTGTCTGGTATAGTGCAGCAGCAGAA
CAATTTGCTGAGGGCTATTGAGGCGCAACAGCATCTGTTGCAACTCACAGTCTGGGGCATCAAGCAGCTC
CAGGCAAGAATCCTGGCTGTGGAAAGATACCTAAAGGATCAACAGCTCCTGGGGATTTGGGGTTGCTCTG
GAAAACTCATTTGCACCACTGCTGTGCCTTGGAATGCTAGTTGGAGTAATAAATCTCTGGAACAGATTTG
GAATCACACGACCTGGATGGAGTGGGACAGAGAAATTAACAATTACACAAGCTTAATACACTCCTTAATT
GAAGAATCGCAAAACCAGCAAGAAAAGAATGAACAAGAATTATTGGAATTAGATAAATGGGCAAGTTTGT
GGAATTGGTTTAACATAACAAATTGGCTGTGGTATATAAAATTATTCATAATGATAGTAGGAGGCTTGGT
AGGTTTAAGAATAGTTTTTGCTGTACTTTCTATAGTGAATAGAGTTAGGCAGGGATATTCACCATTATCG
TTTCAGACCCACCTCCCAACCCCGAGGGGACCCATGCATTGCATCTCAATTAGTCAGCAACCAGGTGTGG
AAAGTCCCCAGGCTCCCCAGCAGGCAGAAGTATGCAAAGCATGCGTCTCAATTAGTCAGCAACCATAGTC
CCGCCCCTAACTCCGCCCATCCCGCCCCTAACTCCGCCCAGTTCCGCCCATTCTCCGCCCCATGGCTGAC
TAATTTTTTTTATTTATGCAGAGGCCGAGGCCGCCTCGGCCTCTGAGCTATTCCAGAAGTAGTGAGGAGG
CTTTTTTGGAGGCCTAGGCTTTTGCAAAAAGCTTTCTAGAGGTACCACCGGAGCTTACCATGACCGAGTA
CAAGCCCACGGTGCGCCTCGCCACCCGCGACGACGTCCCCAGGGCCGTACGCACCCTCGCCGCCGCGTTC
GCCGACTACCCCGCCACGCGCCACACCGTCGATCCGGACCGCCACATCGAGCGGGTCACCGAGCTGCAAG
AACTCTTCCTCACGCGCGTCGGGCTCGACATCGGCAAGGTGTGGGTCGCGGACGACGGCGCCGCCGTGGC
GGTCTGGACCACGCCGGAGAGCGTCGAAGCGGGGGCGGTGTTCGCCGAGATCGGCCCGCGCATGGCCGAG
TTGAGCGGTTCCCGGCTGGCCGCGCAGCAACAGATGGAAGGCCTCCTGGCGCCGCACCGGCCCAAGGAGC
CCGCGTGGTTCCTGGCCACCGTCGGCGTCTCGCCCGACCACCAGGGCAAGGGTCTGGGCAGCGCCGTCGT
GCTCCCCGGAGTGGAGGCGGCCGAGCGCGCCGGGGTGCCCGCCTTCCTGGAGACCTCCGCGCCCCGCAAC
CTCCCCTTCTACGAGCGGCTCGGCTTCACCGTCACCGCCGACGTCGAGGTGCCCGAAGGACCGCGCACCT
GGTGCATGACCCGCAAGCCCGGTGCCAGTTAACGAATTCTAGATCTTGAGACAAATGGCAGTATTCATCC
ACAATTTTAAAAGAAAAGGGGGGATTGGGGGGTACAGTGCAGGGGAAAGAATAGTAGACATAATAGCAAC
AGACATACAAACTAAAGAATTACAAAAACAAATTACAAAAATTCAAAATTTTCGGGTTTATTACAGGGAC
AGCAGAGATCCACTTTGGCGCCGGCTCGAGGCCTGCAGGTGCAAAGATGGATAAAGTTTTAAACAGAGAG
GAATCTTTGCAGCTAATGGACCTTCTAGGTCTTGAAAGGAGTGGGAATTGGCTCCGGTGCCCGTCAGTGG
GCAGAGCGCACATCGCCCACAGTCCCCGAGAAGTTGGGGGGAGGGGTCGGCAATTGAACCGGTGCCTAGA
GAAGGTGGCGCGGGGTAAACTGGGAAAGTGATGTCGTGTACTGGCTCCGCCTTTTTCCCGAGGGTGGGGG
AGAACCGTATATAAGTGCAGTAGTCGCCGTGAACGTTCTTTTTCGCAACGGGTTTGCCGCCAGAACACAG
GTAAGTGCCGTGTGTGGTTCCCGCGGGCCTGGCCTCTTTACGGGTTATGGCCCTTGCGTGCCTTGAATTA
CTTCCACCTGGCTGCAGTACGTGATTCTTGATCCCGAGCTTCGGGTTGGAAGTGGGTGGGAGAGTTCGAG
GCCTTGCGCTTAAGGAGCCCCTTCGCCTCGTGCTTGAGTTGAGGCCTGGCCTGGGCGCTGGGGCCGCCGC
GTGCGAATCTGGTGGCACCTTCGCGCCTGTCTCGCTGCTTTCGATAAGTCTCTAGCCATTTAAAATTTTT
GATGACCTGCTGCGACGCTTTTTTTCTGGCAAGATAGTCTTGTAAATGCGGGCCAAGATCTGCACACTGG
TATTTCGGTTTTTGGGGCCGCGGGCGGCGACGGGGCCCGTGCGTCCCAGCGCACATGTTCGGCGAGGCGG
GGCCTGCGAGCGCGGCCACCGAGAATCGGACGGGGGTAGTCTCAAGCTGGCCGGCCTGCTCTGGTGCCTG
GCCTCGCGCCGCCGTGTATCGCCCCGCCCTGGGCGGCAAGGCTGGCCCGGTCGGCACCAGTTGCGTGAGC
GGAAAGATGGCCGCTTCCCGGCCCTGCTGCAGGGAGCTCAAAATGGAGGACGCGGCGCTCGGGAGAGCGG
GCGGGTGAGTCACCCACACAAAGGAAAAGGGCCTTTCCGTCCTCAGCCGTCGCTTCATGTGACTCCACGG
AGTACCGGGCGCCGTCCAGGCACCTCGATTAGTTCTCGAGCTTTTGGAGTACGTCGTCTTTAGGTTGGGG
GGAGGGGTTTTATGCGATGGAGTTTCCCCACACTGAGTGGGTGGAGACTGAAGTTAGGCCAGCTTGGCAC
TTGATGTAATTCTCCTTGGAATTTGCCCTTTTTGAGTTTGGATCTTGGTTCATTCTCAAGCCTCAGACAG
TGGTTCAAAGTTTTTTTCTTCCATTTCAGGTGTCGTGAGGCTAGCACCGCCACCATGCCGCGCTCCTTCC
TGGTCAAGAAGCATTTCAACGCCTCCAAAAAGCCAAACTACAGCGAACTGGACACACATACAGTGATTAT
TTCCCCGTATCTCTATGAGAGTTACTCCATGCCTGTCATACCACAACCAGAGATCCTCAGCTCAGGAGCA
TACAGCCCCATCACTGTGTGGACTACCGCTGCTCCATTCCACGCCCAGCTACCCAATGGCCTCTCTCCTC
TTTCCGGATACTCCTCATCTTTGGGGCGAGTGAGTCCCCCTCCTCCATCTGACACCTCCTCCAAGGACCA
CAGTGGCTCAGAAAGCCCCATTAGTGATGAAGAGGAAAGACTACAGTCCAAGCTTTCAGACCCCCATGCC
ATTGAAGCTGAAAAGTTTCAGTGCAATTTATGCAATAAGACCTATTCAACTTTTTCTGGGCTGGCCAAAC
ATAAGCAGCTGCACTGCGATGCCCAGTCTAGAAAATCTTTCAGCTGTAAATACTGTGACAAGGAATATGT
GAGCCTGGGCGCCCTGAAGATGCATATTCGGACCCACACATTACCTTGTGTTTGCAAGATCTGCGGCAAG
GCGTTTTCCAGACCCTGGTTGCTTCAAGGACACATTAGAACTCACACGGGGGAGAAGCCTTTTTCTTGCC
CTCACTGCAACAGAGCATTTGCAGACAGGTCAAATCTGAGGGCTCATCTGCAGACCCATTCTGATGTAAA
GAAATACCAGTGCAAAAACTGCTCCAAAACCTTCTCCAGAATGTCTCTCCTGCACAAACATGAGGAATCT
GGCTGCTGTGTAGCACACTAGTAATGAACTAGTCCGTAACTTGAAAGTATTTCGATTTCTTGGCTTTATA
TATCTTGTGGAAAGGACGAACGCGGTCCGTAGTCAGGATCCGCACGCGTTAAGTCGACAATCAACCTCTG
GATTACAAAATTTGTGAAAGATTGACTGGTATTCTTAACTATGTTGCTCCTTTTACGCTATGTGGATACG
CTGCTTTAATGCCTTTGTATCATGCTATTGCTTCCCGTATGGCTTTCATTTTCTCCTCCTTGTATAAATC
CTGGTTGCTGTCTCTTTATGAGGAGTTGTGGCCCGTTGTCAGGCAACGTGGCGTGGTGTGCACTGTGTTT
GCTGACGCAACCCCCACTGGTTGGGGCATTGCCACCACCTGTCAGCTCCTTTCCGGGACTTTCGCTTTCC
CCCTCCCTATTGCCACGGCGGAACTCATCGCCGCCTGCCTTGCCCGCTGCTGGACAGGGGCTCGGCTGTT
GGGCACTGACAATTCCGTGGTGTTGTCGGGGAAATCATCGTCCTTTCCTTGGCTGCTCGCCTGTGTTGCC
ACCTGGATTCTGCGCGGGACGTCCTTCTGCTACGTCCCTTCGGCCCTCAATCCAGCGGACCTTCCTTCCC
GCGGCCTGCTGCCGGCTCTGCGGCCTCTTCCGCGTCTTCGCCTTCGCCCTCAGACGAGTCGGATCTCCCT
TTGGGCCGCCTCCCCGCGTCGACTTTAAGACCAATGACTTACAAGGCAGCTGTAGATCTTAGCCACTTTT
TAAAAGAAAAGGGGGGACTGGAAGGGCTAATTCACTCCCAACGAAGACAAGATCTGCTTTTTGCTTGTAC
TGGGTCTCTCTGGTTAGACCAGATCTGAGCCTGGGAGCTCTCTGGCTAACTAGGGAACCCACTGCTTAAG
CCTCAATAAAGCTTGCCTTGAGTGCTTCAAGTAGTGTGTGCCCGTCTGTTGTGTGACTCTGGTAACTAGA
GATCCCTCAGACCCTTTTAGTCAGTGTGGAAAATCTCTAGCAGTACGTATAGTAGTTCATGTCATCTTAT
TATTCAGTATTTATAACTTGCAAAGAAATGAATATCAGAGAGTGAGAGGAACTTGTTTATTGCAGCTTAT
AATGGTTACAAATAAAGCAATAGCATCACAAATTTCACAAATAAAGCATTTTTTTCACTGCATTCTAGTT
GTGGTTTGTCCAAACTCATCAATGTATCTTATCATGTCTGGCTCTAGCTATCCCGCCCCTAACTCCGCCC
ATCCCGCCCCTAACTCCGCCCAGTTCCGCCCATTCTCCGCCCCATGGCTGACTAATTTTTTTTATTTATG
CAGAGGCCGAGGCCGCCTCGGCCTCTGAGCTATTCCAGAAGTAGTGAGGAGGCTTTTTTGGAGGCCTAGG
GACGTACCCAATTCGCCCTATAGTGAGTCGTATTACGCGCGCTCACTGGCCGTCGTTTTACAACGTCGTG
ACTGGGAAAACCCTGGCGTTACCCAACTTAATCGCCTTGCAGCACATCCCCCTTTCGCCAGCTGGCGTAA
TAGCGAAGAGGCCCGCACCGATCGCCCTTCCCAACAGTTGCGCAGCCTGAATGGCGAATGGG
[124 nt withheld, positions 6503-6626]
C
[91 nt withheld, positions 6628-6718]
A
[49 nt withheld, positions 6720-6768]
CCTTTGACGTTGGAGTCCACGTTCTTT
[37 nt withheld, positions 6796-6832]
ACCCTATCTCGGTCTATTCTTTTGATTTATAAGGGATTTTGCCGATTTCGGCCTATTGGTTAAAAAATGA
GCTGATTTAACAAAAATTTAACGCGAATTTTAACAAAATATTAACGCTTACAATTTAGGTGGCACTTTTC
GGGGAAATGTGCGCGGAACCCCTATTTGTTTATTTTTCTAAATACATTCAAATATGTATCCGCTCATGAG
ACAATAACCCTGATAAATGCTTCAATAATATTGAAAAAGGAAGAGTATGAGTATTCAACATTTCCGTGTC
GCCCTTATTCCCTTTTTTGCGGCATTTTGCCTTCCTGTTTTTGCTCACCCAGAAACGCTGGTGAAAGTAA
AAGATGCTGAAGATCAGTTGGGTGCACGAGTGGGTTACATCGAACTGGATCTCAACAGCGGTAAGATCCT
TGAGAGTTTTCGCCCCGAAGAACGTTTTCCAATGATGAGCACTTTTAAAGTTCTGCTATGTGGCGCGGTA
TTATCCCGTATTGACGCCGGGCAAGAGCAACTCGGTCGCCGCATACACTATTCTCAGAATGACTTGGTTG
AGTACTCACCAGTCACAGAAAAGCATCTTACGGATGGCATGACAGTAAGAGAATTATGCAGTGCTGCCAT
AACCATGAGTGATAACACTGCGGCCAACTTACTTCTGACAACGATCGGAGGACCGAAGGAGCTAACCGCT
TTTTTGCACAACATGGGGGATCATGTAACTCGCCTTGATCGTTGGGAACCGGAGCTGAATGAAGCCATAC
CAAACGACGAGCGTGACACCACGATGCCTGTAGCAATGGCAACAACGTTGCGCAAACTATTAACTGGCGA
ACTACTTACTCTAGCTTCCCGGCAACAATTAATAGACTGGATGGAGGCGGATAAAGTTGCAGGACCACTT
CTGCGCTCGGCCCTTCCGGCTGGCTGGTTTATTGCTGATAAATCTGGAGCCGGTGAGCGTGGGTCTCGCG
GTATCATTGCAGCACTGGGGCCAGATGGTAAGCCCTCCCGTATCGTAGTTATCTACACGACGGGGAGTCA
GGCAACTATGGATGAACGAAATAGACAGATCGCTGAGATAGGTGCCTCACTGATTAAGCATTGGTAACTG
TCAGACCAAGTTTACTCATATATACTTTAGATTGATTTAAAACTTCATTTTTAATTTAAAAGGATCTAGG
TGAAGATCCTTTTTGATAATCTCATGACCAAAATCCCTTAACGTGAGTTTTCGTTCCACTGAGCGTCAGA
CCCCGTAGAAAAGATCAAAGGATCTTCTTGAGATCCTTTTTTTCTGCGCGTAATCTGCTGCTTGCAAACA
AAAAAACCACCGCTACCAGCGGTGGTTTGTTTGCCGGATCAAGAGCTACCAACTCTTTTTCCGAAGGTAA
CTGGCTTCAGCAGAGCGCAGATACCAAATACTGTTCTTCTAGTGTAGCCGTAGTTAGGCCACCACTTCAA
GAACTCTGTAGCACCGCCTACATACCTCGCTCTGCTAATCCTGTTACCAGTGGCTGCTGCCAGTGGCGAT
AAGTCGTGTCTTACCGGGTTGGACTCAAGACGATAGTTACCGGATAAGGCGCAGCGGTCGGGCTGAACGG
GGGGTTCGTGCACACAGCCCAGCTTGGAGCGAACGACCTACACCGAACTGAGATACCTACAGCGTGAGCT
ATGAGAAAGCGCCACGCTTCCCGAAGGGAGAAAGGCGGACAGGTATCCGGTAAGCGGCAGGGTCGGAACA
GGAGAGCGCACGAGGGAGCTTCCAGGGGGAAACGCCTGGTATCTTTATAGTCCTGTCGGGTTTCGCCACC
TCTGACTTGAGCGTCGATTTTTGTGATGCTCGTCAGGGGGGCGGAGCCTATGGAAAAACGCCAGCAACGC
GGCCTTTTTACGGTTCCTGGCCTTTTGCTGGCCTTTTGCTCACATGTTCTTTCCTGCGTTATCCCCTGAT
TCTGTGGATAACCGTATTACCGCCTTTGAGTGAGCTGATACCGCTCGCCGCAGCCGAACGACCGAGCGCA
GCGAGTCAGTGAGCGAGGAAGCGGAAGAGCGCCCAATACGCAAACCGCCTCTCCCCGCGCGTTGGCCGAT
TCATTAATGCAGCTGGCACGACAGGTTTCCCGACTGGAAAGCGGGCAGTGAGCGCAACGCAATTAATGTG
AGTTAGCTCACTCATTAGGCACCCCAGGCTTTACACTTTATGCTTCCGGCTCGTATGTTGTGTGGAATTG
TGAGCGGATAACAATTTCACACAGGAAACAGCTATGACCATGATTACGCCAAGCGCGCAATTAACCCTCA
CTAAAGGGAACAAAAGCTGGAGCTGCAAGC
Features (pLannotate 1.2.2; 31 found; start..end, strand, type, name):
      5..231     +  promoter       RSV promoter: Rous sarcoma virus enhancer/promoter
    232..412     +  LTR            5' LTR (truncated): truncated 5' long terminal repeat (LTR) from HIV-1
    459..584     +  misc_feature   HIV-1 Ψ: packaging signal of human immunodeficiency virus type 1
    568..931     +  CDS            HIV-1 gag (fragment): gag protein from human immunodeficiency virus 1; gag
   1077..1310    +  misc_feature   RRE: The Rev response element (RRE) of HIV-1 allows for Rev-dependent mRNA export from the nucleus to the cytoplasm.
   1687..1713    +  CDS            Rev (fragment): human immunodeficiency virus 1 (HIV-1) Rev protein; rev; enhances nuclear export of unspliced and incompletely spliced viral mRNAs
   1720..1743    +  promoter       SV40 promoter (fragment): SV40 early promoter
   1744..1815    +  promoter       SV40 promoter (fragment): SV40 enhancer and early promoter
   1839..1974    +  rep_origin     SV40 ori: SV40 origin of replication
   2020..2616    +  CDS            PuroR (fragment): puromycin N-acetyltransferase; pac from Streptomyces; confers resistance to puromycin
   2665..2782    +  misc_feature   cPPT/CTS: central polypurine tract and central termination sequence of HIV-1
   2847..2913    +  CDS            small t antigen (fragment): SV40 (simian virus 40) small t antigen
   2920..4098    +  promoter       EF-1α promoter: strong constitutive promoter for human elongation factor EF-1α
   4115..4918    +  CDS            SNAI2: SNAI2_HUMAN - Also known as SLUG, SLUGH. Experimental evidence at protein level: Swiss-Prot protein existence level 1. Transcriptional repressor that modulates both activator- dependent and basal transcription. Involved in the generation and migration of neural crest cells. Plays a role in mediating RAF1-induced transcriptional repression of the TJ protein, occludin (OCLN) and subsequent oncogenic transformation of epithelial cells (By similarity). Represses BRCA2 expression by binding to its E2-box- containing silencer and recruiting CTBP1 and HDAC1 in breast cells. In epidermal keratinocytes
   4934..4987    +  promoter       U6 promoter (fragment): RNA polymerase III promoter for human U6 snRNA
   5029..5617    +  misc_feature   WPRE: woodchuck hepatitis virus posttranscriptional regulatory element
   5668..5687    +  misc_feature   cPPT/CTS (fragment): central polypurine tract and central termination sequence of HIV-1
   5689..5922    +  LTR            3' LTR (ΔU3): self-inactivating 3' long terminal repeat (LTR) from HIV-1
   6000..6121    +  polyA_signal   SV40 poly(A) signal: SV40 polyadenylation signal
   6161..6296    +  rep_origin     SV40 ori: SV40 origin of replication
   6317..6335    -  promoter       T7 promoter: promoter for bacteriophage T7 RNA polymerase
   6343..6498    +  CDS            lacZα (fragment): LacZα fragment of β-galactosidase; lacZ fragment
   6503..6931    +  rep_origin     f1 ori (sequence partly withheld): f1 bacteriophage origin of replication; arrow indicates direction of (+) strand synthesis
   6984..7088    +  promoter       AmpR promoter: bla
   7089..7949    +  CDS            AmpR: β-lactamase; bla; confers resistance to ampicillin, carbenicillin, and related antibiotics
   8120..8708    +  rep_origin     ori: high-copy-number ColE1/pMB1/pBR322/pUC origin of replication
   8891..8983    +  CDS            lacI (fragment): lac repressor; lacI; The lac repressor binds to the lac operator to inhibit transcription in E. coli. This inhibition can be relieved by adding lactose or isopropyl-β-D-thiogalactopyranoside (IPTG).
   8996..9017    +  protein_bind   CAP binding site: CAP binding activates transcription in the presence of cAMP. E. coli catabolite activator protein
   9032..9062    +  promoter       lac promoter: promoter for the E. coli lac operon
   9070..9086    +  protein_bind   lac operator: The lac repressor binds to the lac operator to inhibit transcription in E. coli. This inhibition can be relieved by adding lactose or isopropyl-β-D-thiogalactopyranoside (IPTG). lac repressor encoded by lacI
   9131..9149    +  promoter       T3 promoter: promoter for bacteriophage T3 RNA polymerase
