[The description below was written by a language model from this plasmid's Addgene catalogue record and pLannotate feature annotations shown in this document.]
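Description:
TFORF1047 is a lentiviral mammalian expression plasmid built on the pLX_TRC317 backbone and carrying the human transcription factor SNAI2 (also known as SLUG). It belongs to a barcoded transcription factor ORF collection. In bacteria it is maintained through a high-copy ColE1/pUC-type origin and selected with ampicillin via the β-lactamase gene. An f1 origin and remnants of a lac/lacZα cloning region flanked by T7 and T3 promoters are also present in the backbone. The depositor notes that the plasmid may recombine during propagation, a common concern for LTR-containing vectors.

The viral portion has a third-generation, self-inactivating layout. An RSV promoter drives a truncated HIV-1 5' LTR, followed by the Ψ packaging signal with a gag fragment, the Rev response element for Rev-dependent nuclear export of the genomic RNA, a cPPT/CTS element, and a ΔU3 3' LTR with a downstream SV40 polyadenylation signal. Two expression units sit between the LTRs. An SV40 early promoter/origin region lies upstream of the puromycin N-acetyltransferase gene, which allows selection of transduced cells. The strong constitutive EF-1α promoter drives the SNAI2 coding sequence, with a WPRE downstream to enhance transcript stability and expression.

According to the record, each ORF in the collection is paired with a unique 24-bp barcode. The barcode is not annotated in the feature table, and its position is not stated; a short U6 promoter fragment is annotated between the ORF and the WPRE. The construct is intended for overexpressing SNAI2, a transcriptional repressor, in mammalian cells. It is particularly suited to pooled overexpression screens, such as directed differentiation studies, where barcode readout identifies which factor each cell received.
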