Addgene plasmid #143749: TFORF1047
Purpose: Lentiviral vector for overexpressing transcription factor ORFs with unique 24-bp barcodes. Barcodes facilitate identification of transcription factors in pooled screens.
Depositing lab: Feng Zhang. Depositing organization: Broad Institute. Publication: A transcription factor atlas of directed differentiation. Joung J, Ma S, Tay T, Geiger-Schuller KR, Kirchgatterer PC, Verdine VK, Guo B, Arias-Garcia MA, Allen WE, Singh A, Kuksenko O, Abudayyeh OO, Gootenberg JS, Fu Z, Macrae RK, Buenrostro JD, Regev A, Zhang F. Cell. 2023 Jan 5;186(1):209-229.e26. doi: 10.1016/j.cell.2022.11.026. PubMed 36608654.
Backbone
  Vector backbone: pLX_TRC317
  Backbone manufacturer: Broad Institute Genetic Perturbation Platform
  Backbone size w/o insert (bp): 8264
  Vector type: Mammalian Expression, Lentiviral
  Selectable markers: Puromycin
Growth in bacteria
  Bacterial resistance: Ampicillin, 100 μg/mL
  Growth temperature: 37°C
  Growth strain: NEB Stable
  Copy number: High Copy
Gene/Insert
  Gene/Insert name: SNAI2
  Species: H. sapiens (human)
  Insert size (bp): 908
  Entrez Gene: SNAI2 (a.k.a. SLUG, SLUGH, SLUGH1, SNAIL2, WS2D)
  Promoter: EF1a
  Cloning method: Unknown
  Sequencing primers: 5′ GGGTGGAGACTGAAGTTAGGCCAG; 3′ CACATAGCGTAAAAGGAGCAACATAG
Terms and licenses: Academic/Nonprofit Terms; Industry Terms: Not Available to Industry
Depositor comments: NM_003068,ENST00000020945 . The transcription factor ORF portion of this plasmid was synthesized by Genewiz. Please test multiple small colonies in case of plasmid recombination. To make this collection available in a timely manner, a portion of this collection was not fully sequenced by Addgene. If an Addgene verified full plasmid sequence is not available, please contact us prior to placing an order to request the full sequence.
How to cite: TFORF1047 was a gift from Feng Zhang (Addgene plasmid # 143749 ; http://n2t.net/addgene:143749 ; RRID:Addgene_143749)
