>Addgene plasmid #143749 | TFORF1047 | depositor partial sequence | sequence record 283374 | Insert
ACCGCCACCATGCCGCGCTCCTTCCTGGTCAAGAAGCATTTCAACGCCTCCAAAAAGCCAAACTACAGCG
AACTGGACACACATACAGTGATTATTTCCCCGTATCTCTATGAGAGTTACTCCATGCCTGTCATACCACA
ACCAGAGATCCTCAGCTCAGGAGCATACAGCCCCATCACTGTGTGGACTACCGCTGCTCCATTCCACGCC
CAGCTACCCAATGGCCTCTCTCCTCTTTCCGGATACTCCTCATCTTTGGGGCGAGTGAGTCCCCCTCCTC
CATCTGACACCTCCTCCAAGGACCACAGTGGCTCAGAAAGCCCCATTAGTGATGAAGAGGAAAGACTACA
GTCCAAGCTTTCAGACCCCCATGCCATTGAAGCTGAAAAGTTTCAGTGCAATTTATGCAATAAGACCTAT
TCAACTTTTTCTGGGCTGGCCAAACATAAGCAGCTGCACTGCGATGCCCAGTCTAGAAAATCTTTCAGCT
GTAAATACTGTGACAAGGAATATGTGAGCCTGGGCGCCCTGAAGATGCATATTCGGACCCACACATTACC
TTGTGTTTGCAAGATCTGCGGCAAGGCGTTTTCCAGACCCTGGTTGCTTCAAGGACACATTAGAACTCAC
ACGGGGGAGAAGCCTTTTTCTTGCCCTCACTGCAACAGAGCATTTGCAGACAGGTCAAATCTGAGGGCTC
ATCTGCAGACCCATTCTGATGTAAAGAAATACCAGTGCAAAAACTGCTCCAAAACCTTCTCCAGAATGTC
TCTCCTGCACAAACATGAGGAATCTGGCTGCTGTGTAGCACACTAGTAATGAACTAGTCCGTAACTTGAA
AGTATTTCGATTTCTTGGCTTTATATATCTTGTGGAAAGGACGAACGCGGTCCGTAGTCAGGATCCGC
