>Addgene plasmid #143749 | TFORF1047 | depositor partial sequence | sequence record 283375 | Barcode
ACGCGGTCCGTAGTCAGGATCCGC
